Addgene plasmid #114797: MRLK J10_pECIA14
Purpose: Prey vector MRLK J10_pECIA14 should be used with bait vector MRLK J10_pECIA2.
Depositing lab: Youssef Belkhadir. Depositing organization: Gregor Mendel Institute of Molecular Plant Biology. Publication: An extracellular network of Arabidopsis leucine-rich repeat receptor kinases. Smakowska-Luzan E, Mott GA, Parys K, Stegmann M, Howton TC, Layeghifard M, Neuhold J, Lehner A, Kong J, Grunwald K, Weinberger N, Satbhai SB, Mayer D, Busch W, Madalinski M, Stolt-Bergner P, Provart NJ, Mukhtar MS, Zipfel C, Desveaux D, Guttman DS, Belkhadir Y. Nature. 2018 Jan 18;553(7688):342-346. doi: 10.1038/nature25184. Epub 2018 Jan 10. PubMed 29320478.
Backbone
  Vector backbone: pECIA14
  Backbone manufacturer: Chris Garcia (Addgene plasmid # 47051)
  Vector type: Insect Expression
Growth in bacteria
  Bacterial resistance: Ampicillin, 100 μg/mL
  Growth temperature: 37°C
  Growth strain: DH5alpha
  Copy number: High Copy
Gene/Insert
  Gene/Insert name: AT3G56100
  Species: A. thaliana (mustard weed)
  Entrez Gene: MRLK (a.k.a. AT3G56100, IMK3, meristematic receptor-like kinase, meristematic receptor-like kinase)
  Promoter: Metallothionein (Copper-Inducible)
  Cloning method: Ligation Independent Cloning
Terms and licenses: Academic/Nonprofit Terms; Industry Terms: Not Available to Industry
Depositor comments: Plasmid for secreted expression in Drosophila cell culture by induction via CuSO4. Insert is an extracellular domain of indicated LRR-RK, C-terminally tagged with Pentameric rat COMP helix, Alkaline Phosphatase (human, placental), Flag, and hexahistidine tags. Insert Protein Sequence: GVVITQADYQGLQAVKQELIDPRGFLRSWNGSGFSACSGGWAGIKCAQGQVIVIQLPWKSLGGRISEKIGQLQALRKLSLHDNNLGGSIPMSLGLIPNLRGVQLFNNRLTGSIPASLGVSHFLQTLDLSNNLLSEIIPPNLADSSKLLRLNLSFNSLSGQIPVSLSRSSSLQFLALDHNNLSGPILDTWGSKSLNLRVLSLDHNSLSGPFPFSLCNLTQLQDFSFSHNRIRGTLPSELSKLTKLRKMDISGNSVSGHIPETLGNISSLIHLDLSQNKLTGEIPISISDLESLNFFNVSYNNLSGPVPTLLSQKFNSSSFVGNSLLCGYSVSTPCPTLPSPSPEKERKPSHRNLS
How to cite: MRLK J10_pECIA14 was a gift from Youssef Belkhadir (Addgene plasmid # 114797 ; http://n2t.net/addgene:114797 ; RRID:Addgene_114797)
