[The description below was written by a language model from this plasmid's Addgene catalogue record and pLannotate feature annotations shown in this document.]
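Description:
MRLK J10_pECIA14 is an insect-cell expression plasmid built on the pECIA14 backbone and designed for secreted protein production in Drosophila cell culture. In bacteria it is maintained as a high-copy plasmid through a ColE1/pUC-type origin and selected with ampicillin via the β-lactamase gene. The remaining bacterial annotations (lac promoter/operator, fragments of lacZα, lacI, rop and bom) are vestiges of the cloning-vector lineage rather than functional parts of the payload.

The expression cassette is driven by the Drosophila metallothionein promoter, which is induced by adding copper sulfate to the culture. Downstream, a Drosophila BiP signal sequence directs the product into the secretory pathway. It is followed by the extracellular leucine-rich repeat domain of the Arabidopsis thaliana receptor kinase MRLK (AT3G56100, also called IMK3), which was inserted by ligation-independent cloning. The ectodomain is fused at its C-terminus to a pentamerising coiled-coil helix from COMP, human placental alkaline phosphatase, a FLAG epitope and a hexahistidine tag, and the cassette ends in an SV40 polyadenylation signal. The depositor describes the COMP helix as rat, whereas the automated annotation matches it to the human protein; the histidine tag is not separately annotated in the feature table. Pentamerisation raises the avidity of the secreted ectodomain so that weak extracellular interactions can be detected, and alkaline phosphatase provides an enzymatic readout.

This construct is the prey in a pairwise extracellular interaction assay and is meant to be used with the corresponding bait vector in pECIA2. It belongs to a collection made to map the interaction network among the extracellular domains of Arabidopsis leucine-rich repeat receptor kinases.
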