Features (pLannotate 1.2.2; 19 found; start..end, strand, type, name):
     23..449     +  promoter       MT promoter: Drosophila metallothionein promoter
    461..1582    +  CDS            IMK3 (fragment): IMK3_ARATH - Also known as MRLK. Experimental evidence at protein level: Swiss-Prot protein existence level 1. Can phosphorylate AGL24. From Arabidopsis thaliana (Mouse-ear cress).
    467..520     +  sig_peptide    BiP signal sequence: Drosophila BiP signal sequence
   1577..1783    +  CDS            COMP (fragment): COMP_HUMAN - Experimental evidence at protein level: Swiss-Prot protein existence level 1. May play a role in the structural integrity of cartilage via its interaction with other extracellular matrix proteins such as the collagens and fibronectin. Can mediate the interaction of chondrocytes with the cartilage extracellular matrix through interaction with cell surface integrin receptors. Could play a role in the pathogenesis of osteoarthritis. Potent suppressor of apoptosis in both primary chondrocytes and transformed cells. Suppresses apoptosis by blocking the activation of caspase-3 and by in
   1786..3238    +  CDS            SEAP (fragment): secreted alkaline phosphatase from human placenta The natural enzyme has a C-terminal transmembrane sequence that is replaced by a GPI anchor.
   3275..3304    +  CDS            2xFLAG (fragment): two tandem FLAG® epitope tags
   3410..3544    -  polyA_signal   SV40 poly(A) signal: SV40 polyadenylation signal
   3567..3651    -  CDS            large T antigen (fragment): large T antigen from SV40 (simian virus 40)
   3651..3675    +  misc_feature   MCS (fragment): pUC18/19 multiple cloning site
   3712..3728    -  protein_bind   lac operator: The lac repressor binds to the lac operator to inhibit transcription in E. coli. This inhibition can be relieved by adding lactose or isopropyl-β-D-thiogalactopyranoside (IPTG). lac repressor encoded by lacI
   3736..3766    -  promoter       lac promoter: promoter for the E. coli lac operon
   3781..3802    -  protein_bind   CAP binding site: CAP binding activates transcription in the presence of cAMP. E. coli catabolite activator protein
   3815..3907    -  CDS            lacI (fragment): lac repressor; lacI; The lac repressor binds to the lac operator to inhibit transcription in E. coli. This inhibition can be relieved by adding lactose or isopropyl-β-D-thiogalactopyranoside (IPTG).
   4090..4678    -  rep_origin     ori: high-copy-number ColE1/pMB1/pBR322/pUC origin of replication
   4849..5709    -  CDS            AmpR: β-lactamase; bla; confers resistance to ampicillin, carbenicillin, and related antibiotics
   5710..5814    -  promoter       AmpR promoter: bla
   5909..5944    +  CDS            rop (fragment): Rop protein, which maintains plasmids at low copy number; rop
   6046..6145    +  misc_feature   bom (fragment): basis of mobility region from pBR322
   6151..21      -  CDS            lacZα (fragment) (across the origin): LacZα fragment of β-galactosidase; lacZ fragment
>Addgene plasmid #114797 | MRLK J10_pECIA14 | addgene full sequence | sequence record 270294 | Addgene NGS Result
GTAAAACGACGGCCAGTGAATTAATTCGTTGCAGGACAGGATGTGGTGCCCGATGTGACTAGCTCTTTGC
TGCAGGCCGTCCTATCCTCTGGTTCCGATAAGAGACCCAGAACTCCGGCCCCCCACCGCCCACCGCCACC
CCCATACATATGTGGTACGCAAGTAAGAGTGCCTGCGCATGCCCCATGTGCCCCACCAAGAGCTTTGCAT
CCCATACAAGTCCCCAAAGTGGAGAACCGAACCAATTCTTCGCGGGCAGAACAAAAGCTTCTGCACACGT
CTCCACTCGAATTTGGAGCCGGCCGGCGTGTGCAAAAGAGGTGAATCGAACGAAAGACCCGTGTGTAAAG
CCGCGTTTCCAAAATGTATAAAACCGAGAGCATCTGGCCAATGTGCATCAGTTGTGGTCAGCAGCAAAAT
CAAGTGAATCATCTCAGTGCAACTAAAGGGGGGATCCGATCTCAATATGAAGTTATGCATATTACTGGCC
GTCGTGGCCTTTGTTGGCCTCTCGCTCGGGGGTGTAGTGATAACACAAGCTGATTACCAAGGTCTTCAAG
CAGTTAAACAAGAACTGATTGATCCAAGAGGCTTCTTGAGAAGCTGGAACGGTTCTGGATTCAGTGCTTG
CTCTGGAGGCTGGGCTGGAATAAAATGTGCTCAAGGTCAAGTCATCGTCATTCAACTTCCATGGAAGAGT
CTTGGAGGTAGAATCTCTGAGAAAATCGGACAGCTTCAAGCTCTTCGTAAGCTTAGTCTTCATGACAACA
ACCTTGGAGGTTCGATTCCAATGTCATTGGGACTCATTCCTAATCTTAGAGGAGTTCAGCTTTTCAACAA
CCGTCTCACTGGCTCAATCCCTGCTTCTCTCGGTGTATCACATTTCCTTCAAACGCTTGATCTCAGCAAT
AACTTGCTCTCTGAGATTATTCCACCGAATCTTGCTGACTCTTCTAAGCTTCTTAGGCTTAATCTCAGCT
TTAATTCACTGTCTGGTCAAATCCCAGTGAGTCTCTCTCGGTCTTCTTCCCTTCAGTTTCTTGCTCTTGA
CCATAACAACCTCTCTGGTCCAATCTTAGATACTTGGGGTAGTAAGTCTCTTAATCTCCGTGTCTTATCT
CTTGATCACAACTCTCTCTCTGGTCCGTTCCCATTTTCACTCTGCAACTTAACTCAGCTGCAAGATTTTT
CCTTTAGTCATAATAGGATCCGTGGAACCCTACCCTCTGAGCTAAGCAAACTCACTAAGCTTAGAAAAAT
GGATATTAGTGGTAACAGTGTTAGTGGCCATATCCCTGAAACCCTAGGGAACATTTCTTCTCTTATACAT
TTGGATTTGTCTCAAAACAAACTCACCGGAGAGATTCCTATTTCGATTTCTGACCTGGAAAGCCTGAACT
TCTTCAATGTCTCTTATAACAACTTATCTGGTCCTGTTCCTACTCTCTTGTCCCAAAAGTTCAATTCCTC
TTCTTTTGTCGGGAACTCACTGCTTTGCGGATACAGCGTTTCGACACCATGTCCTACTCTTCCTTCACCG
TCTCCTGAAAAAGAAAGGAAACCATCCCACAGGAATCTGAGTCTGGAGGTGCTGTTCCAGGGACCAAGCG
GCAATCCCGGCGGCGATCTGGCCCCCCAGATGCTGCGCGAGCTGCAGGAGACCAATGCCGCCCTGCAGGA
CGTGCGCGAGCTGCTGCGCCACCGCGTGAAGGAGATCACCTTCCTGAAGAACACCGTGATGGAGTGCGAC
GCCTGCGGCATGCAGCCCTCTAGAGGCTCCGGCTCCATCATCCCAGTTGAGGAGGAGAACCCGGACTTCT
GGAACCGCGAGGCAGCCGAGGCCCTGGGTGCCGCCAAGAAGCTGCAGCCTGCACAGACAGCCGCCAAGAA
CCTCATCATCTTCCTGGGCGATGGGATGGGGGTGTCTACGGTGACAGCTGCCAGGATCCTAAAAGGGCAG
AAGAAGGACAAACTGGGGCCTGAGATACCCCTGGCCATGGACCGCTTCCCATATGTGGCTCTGTCCAAGA
CATACAATGTAGACAAACATGTGCCAGACAGTGGAGCCACAGCCACGGCCTACCTGTGCGGGGTCAAGGG
CAACTTCCAGACCATTGGCTTGAGTGCAGCCGCCCGCTTTAACCAGTGCAACACGACACGCGGCAACGAG
GTCATCTCCGTGATGAATCGGGCCAAGAAAGCAGGGAAGTCAGTGGGAGTGGTAACCACCACACGAGTGC
AGCACGCCTCGCCAGCCGGCACCTACGCCCACACGGTGAACCGCAACTGGTACTCGGACGCCGACGTGCC
TGCCTCGGCCCGCCAGGAGGGGTGCCAGGACATCGCTACGCAGCTCATCTCCAACATGGACATTGACGTG
ATCCTAGGTGGAGGCCGAAAGTACATGTTTCGCATGGGAACCCCAGACCCTGAGTACCCAGATGACTACA
GCCAAGGTGGGACCAGGCTGGACGGGAAGAATCTGGTGCAGGAATGGCTGGCGAAGCGCCAGGGTGCCCG
GTATGTGTGGAACCGCACTGAGCTCATGCAGGCTTCCCTGGACCCGTCTGTGACCCATCTCATGGGTCTC
TTTGAGCCTGGAGACATGAAATACGAGATCCACCGAGACTCCACACTGGACCCCTCCCTGATGGAGATGA
CAGAGGCTGCCCTGCGCCTGCTGAGCAGGAACCCCCGCGGCTTCTTCCTCTTCGTGGAGGGTGGTCGCAT
CGACCATGGTCATCATGAAAGCAGGGCTTACCGGGCACTGACTGAGACGATCATGTTCGACGACGCCATT
GAGAGGGCGGGCCAGCTCACCAGCGAGGAGGACACGCTGAGCCTCGTCACTGCCGACCACTCCCACGTCT
TCTCCTTCGGAGGCTACCCCCTGCGAGGGAGCTCCATCTTCGGGCTGGCCCCTGGCAAGGCCCGGGACAG
GAAGGCCTACACGGTCCTCCTATACGGAAACGGTCCAGGCTATGTGCTCAAGGACGGCGCCCGGCCGGAT
GTTACCGAGAGCGAGAGCGGGAGCCCCGAGTATCGGCAGCAGTCAGCAGTGCCCCTGGACGAAGAGACCC
ACGCAGGCGAGGACGTGGCGGTGTTCGCGCGCGGCCCGCAGGCGCACCTGGTTCACGGCGTGCAGGAGCA
GACCTTCATAGCGCACGTCATGGCCTTCGCCGCCTGCCTGGAGCCCTACACCGCCTGCGACCTGGCGCCC
CCCGCCGGCACCACCGACGCCGCGCACCCGGGTTCTAGAGGAAGCACCTCCGGCGATAACGATTACAAGG
ATGATGATGATAAGGCCAGCGGCACCGGTCATCATCACCATCACCATTGAGTTTAAACCCGCTGATCAGC
CTCGACTGTGCCTTCTAAGGCCTGAGCTCGCTGATCAGCCTCGATCGAGGATCCAGACATGATAAGATAC
ATTGATGAGTTTGGACAAACCACAACTAGAATGCAGTGAAAAAAATGCTTTATTTGTGAAATTTGTGATG
CTATTGCTTTATTTGTAACCATTATAAGCTGCAATAAACAAGTTAACAACAACAATTGCATTCATTTTAT
GTTTCAGGTTCAGGGGGAGGTGTGGGAGGTTTTTTAAAGCAAGTAAAACCTCTACAAATGTGGTATGGCT
GATTATGATCAGTCGACCTGCAGGCATGCAAGCTTGGCGTAATCATGGTCATAGCTGTTTCCTGTGTGAA
ATTGTTATCCGCTCACAATTCCACACAACATACGAGCCGGAAGCATAAAGTGTAAAGCCTGGGGTGCCTA
ATGAGTGAGCTAACTCACATTAATTGCGTTGCGCTCACTGCCCGCTTTCCAGTCGGGAAACCTGTCGTGC
CAGCTGCATTAATGAATCGGCCAACGCGCGGGGAGAGGCGGTTTGCGTATTGGGCGCTCTTCCGCTTCCT
CGCTCACTGACTCGCTGCGCTCGGTCGTTCGGCTGCGGCGAGCGGTATCAGCTCACTCAAAGGCGGTAAT
ACGGTTATCCACAGAATCAGGGGATAACGCAGGAAAGAACATGTGAGCAAAAGGCCAGCAAAAGGCCAGG
AACCGTAAAAAGGCCGCGTTGCTGGCGTTTTTCCATAGGCTCCGCCCCCCTGACGAGCATCACAAAAATC
GACGCTCAAGTCAGAGGTGGCGAAACCCGACAGGACTATAAAGATACCAGGCGTTTCCCCCTGGAAGCTC
CCTCGTGCGCTCTCCTGTTCCGACCCTGCCGCTTACCGGATACCTGTCCGCCTTTCTCCCTTCGGGAAGC
GTGGCGCTTTCTCATAGCTCACGCTGTAGGTATCTCAGTTCGGTGTAGGTCGTTCGCTCCAAGCTGGGCT
GTGTGCACGAACCCCCCGTTCAGCCCGACCGCTGCGCCTTATCCGGTAACTATCGTCTTGAGTCCAACCC
GGTAAGACACGACTTATCGCCACTGGCAGCAGCCACTGGTAACAGGATTAGCAGAGCGAGGTATGTAGGC
GGTGCTACAGAGTTCTTGAAGTGGTGGCCTAACTACGGCTACACTAGAAGAACAGTATTTGGTATCTGCG
CTCTGCTGAAGCCAGTTACCTTCGGAAAAAGAGTTGGTAGCTCTTGATCCGGCAAACAAACCACCGCTGG
TAGCGGTGGTTTTTTTGTTTGCAAGCAGCAGATTACGCGCAGAAAAAAAGGATCTCAAGAAGATCCTTTG
ATCTTTTCTACGGGGTCTGACGCTCAGTGGAACGAAAACTCACGTTAAGGGATTTTGGTCATGAGATTAT
CAAAAAGGATCTTCACCTAGATCCTTTTAAATTAAAAATGAAGTTTTAAATCAATCTAAAGTATATATGA
GTAAACTTGGTCTGACAGTTACCAATGCTTAATCAGTGAGGCACCTATCTCAGCGATCTGTCTATTTCGT
TCATCCATAGTTGCCTGACTCCCCGTCGTGTAGATAACTACGATACGGGAGGGCTTACCATCTGGCCCCA
GTGCTGCAATGATACCGCGAGACCCACGCTCACCGGCTCCAGATTTATCAGCAATAAACCAGCCAGCCGG
AAGGGCCGAGCGCAGAAGTGGTCCTGCAACTTTATCCGCCTCCATCCAGTCTATTAATTGTTGCCGGGAA
GCTAGAGTAAGTAGTTCGCCAGTTAATAGTTTGCGCAACGTTGTTGCCATTGCTACAGGCATCGTGGTGT
CACGCTCGTCGTTTGGTATGGCTTCATTCAGCTCCGGTTCCCAACGATCAAGGCGAGTTACATGATCCCC
CATGTTGTGCAAAAAAGCGGTTAGCTCCTTCGGTCCTCCGATCGTTGTCAGAAGTAAGTTGGCCGCAGTG
TTATCACTCATGGTTATGGCAGCACTGCATAATTCTCTTACTGTCATGCCATCCGTAAGATGCTTTTCTG
TGACTGGTGAGTACTCAACCAAGTCATTCTGAGAATAGTGTATGCGGCGACCGAGTTGCTCTTGCCCGGC
GTCAATACGGGATAATACCGCGCCACATAGCAGAACTTTAAAAGTGCTCATCATTGGAAAACGTTCTTCG
GGGCGAAAACTCTCAAGGATCTTACCGCTGTTGAGATCCAGTTCGATGTAACCCACTCGTGCACCCAACT
GATCTTCAGCATCTTTTACTTTCACCAGCGTTTCTGGGTGAGCAAAAACAGGAAGGCAAAATGCCGCAAA
AAAGGGAATAAGGGCGACACGGAAATGTTGAATACTCATACTCTTCCTTTTTCAATATTATTGAAGCATT
TATCAGGGTTATTGTCTCATGAGCGGATACATATTTGAATGTATTTAGAAAAATAAACAAATAGGGGTTC
CGCGCACATTTCCCCGAAAAGTGCCACCTGACGTCTAAGAAACCATTATTATCATGACATTAACCTATAA
AAATAGGCGTATCACGAGGCCCTTTCGTCTCGCGCGTTTCGGTGATGACGGTGAAAACCTCTGACACATG
CAGCTCCCGGAGACGGTCACAGCTTGTCTGTAAGCGGATGCCGGGAGCAGACAAGCCCGTCAGGGCGCGT
CAGCGGGTGTTGGCGGGTGTCGGGGCTGGCTTAACTATGCGGCATCAGAGCAGATTGTACTGAGAGTGCA
CCATATGCGGTGTGAAATACCGCACAGATGCGTAAGGAGAAAATACCGCATCAGGCGCCATTCGCCATTC
AGGCTGCGCAACTGTTGGGAAGGGCGATCGGTGCGGGCCTCTTCGCTATTACGCCAGCTGGCGAAAGGGG
GATGTGCTGCAAGGCGATTAAGTTGGGTAACGCCAGGGTTTTCCCAGTCACGACGTT
